Addgene plasmid #212387: pTwist-SARS-CoV-2 Spike-deltaC18 SA501.V2 (Triple RBD) R683G (GGC)
Purpose: Encodes SARS-CoV-2 spike K417N,E484K,N501Y,R683G for pseudovirus production
Depositing lab: Alejandro Balazs. Depositing organization: Massachusetts General Hospital. Publication: Ongoing evolution of SARS-CoV-2 drives escape from mRNA vaccine-induced humoral immunity. Roederer AL, Cao Y, Denis KS, Sheehan ML, Li CJ, Lam EC, Gregory DJ, Poznansky MC, Iafrate AJ, Canaday DH, Gravenstein S, Garcia-Beltran WF, Balazs AB. medRxiv [Preprint]. 2024 Mar 7:2024.03.05.24303815. doi: 10.1101/2024.03.05.24303815. PubMed 38496628.
Backbone
  Vector backbone: pTwist-CMV-BetaGlobin-WPRE-Neo
  Backbone manufacturer: Twist
  Vector type: Mammalian Expression
Growth in bacteria
  Bacterial resistance: Ampicillin, 100 μg/mL
  Growth temperature: 37°C
  Growth strain: DH5alpha
  Copy number: High Copy
Gene/Insert
  Gene/Insert name: SARS-CoV-2 Spike K417N,E484K,N501Y,R683G
  Species: Severe acute respiratory syndrome coronavirus 2
  Mutation: K417N,E484K,N501Y,R683G
  Entrez Gene: S (a.k.a. GU280_gp02, spike glycoprotein)
  Promoter: CAG
  Cloning method: Ligation Independent Cloning
Terms and licenses: Academic/Nonprofit Terms; Industry Terms: Not Available to Industry
Depositor comments: Please visit https://www.medrxiv.org/content/10.1101/2024.03.05.24303815v1 for medRxiv preprint.
How to cite: pTwist-SARS-CoV-2 Spike-deltaC18 SA501.V2 (Triple RBD) R683G (GGC) was a gift from Alejandro Balazs (Addgene plasmid # 212387 ; http://n2t.net/addgene:212387 ; RRID:Addgene_212387)
