[The description below was written by a language model from this plasmid's Addgene catalogue record and pLannotate feature annotations shown in this document.]
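Description:
pTwist-SARS-CoV-2 Spike-deltaC18 SA501.V2 (Triple RBD) R683G (GGC) is a roughly 10.5 kb mammalian expression plasmid built on the Twist pTwist-CMV-BetaGlobin-WPRE-Neo backbone. It encodes the SARS-CoV-2 spike glycoprotein for production of pseudotyped virus. In bacteria it replicates from a high-copy ColE1/pUC-type origin and is selected with ampicillin through a β-lactamase gene. A separate cassette of SV40 early promoter, neo and bGH polyadenylation signal provides neomycin-class (G418) selection in mammalian cells.

The spike open reading frame spans about 3.8 kb. It carries the three receptor-binding-domain substitutions K417N, E484K and N501Y, which the construct name links to the South African 501.V2 lineage, together with R683G. That last residue lies in the furin cleavage region at the S1/S2 junction, and "GGC" in the name presumably denotes the glycine codon used. The name also indicates an 18-residue C-terminal truncation (deltaC18), a modification commonly used to improve spike incorporation into pseudovirus particles; the annotated length of the coding sequence is consistent with this.

The catalogue lists the promoter as CAG. The feature table instead shows a CMV enhancer, CMV promoter segments and a truncated human β-globin intron upstream of the insert, which matches the backbone name rather than a classical CAG arrangement. Downstream, a WPRE enhances transcript accumulation and an SV40 poly(A) signal is annotated, although on the opposite strand. β-globin insulator elements and bacterial or T7 terminators flank the expression units, probably to limit read-through. The plasmid was used to supply variant spike in trans for pseudovirus neutralisation studies of vaccine-induced antibody escape.
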