Features (pLannotate 1.2.2; 21 found; start..end, strand, type, name):
      1..3765    +  CDS            S: SPIKE_SARS2 - Experimental evidence at protein level: Swiss-Prot protein existence level 1. [Spike glycoprotein]: May down-regulate host tetherin (BST2) by lysosomal degradation, thereby counteracting its antiviral activity. From Severe acute respiratory syndrome coronavirus 2 (2019-nCoV) (SARS-CoV-2).
   3839..4427    +  misc_feature   WPRE: woodchuck hepatitis virus posttranscriptional regulatory element
   4480..4601    -  polyA_signal   SV40 poly(A) signal: SV40 polyadenylation signal
   4624..4693    -  CDS            large T antigen (fragment): large T antigen from SV40 (simian virus 40)
   4716..4762    +  terminator     T7 terminator: transcription terminator for bacteriophage T7 RNA polymerase
   4792..4928    +  terminator     rrnG terminator: transcription terminator from the E. coli ribosomal RNA rrnG operon (Albrechtsen et al., 1991)
   4973..5044    +  misc_feature   3' β-globin insulator: insulator downstream of the human β-globin locus (Farrell et al., 2002)
   5089..5285    +  promoter       SV40 promoter: SV40 early promoter
   5299..6090    +  CDS            neo: KKA2_KLEPN - Also known as kan, nptII. Experimental evidence at protein level: Swiss-Prot protein existence level 1. Resistance to kanamycin, neomycin, paromomycin, ribostamycin, butirosin and gentamicin B. From Klebsiella pneumoniae.
   6104..6328    +  polyA_signal   bGH poly(A) signal: bovine growth hormone polyadenylation signal
   6524..7112    -  rep_origin     ori: high-copy-number ColE1/pMB1/pBR322/pUC origin of replication
   7284..7348    -  CDS            bla(M) (fragment): β-lactamase lacking the signal sequence; bla(M); allows cytosolic expression of β-lactamase
   7858..8718    +  CDS            AmpR: β-lactamase; bla; confers resistance to ampicillin, carbenicillin, and related antibiotics
   8731..8867    +  terminator     rrnG terminator: transcription terminator from the E. coli ribosomal RNA rrnG operon (Albrechtsen et al., 1991)
   9019..9090    +  misc_feature   5' β-globin insulator: insulator upstream of the human β-globin locus (Farrell et al., 2002)
   9095..9141    -  terminator     T7 terminator: transcription terminator for bacteriophage T7 RNA polymerase
   9159..9207    -  polyA_signal   poly(A) signal: synthetic polyadenylation signal
   9288..9591    +  enhancer       CMV enhancer: human cytomegalovirus immediate early enhancer
   9664..9681    -  promoter       CMV promoter (fragment): human cytomegalovirus (CMV) immediate early promoter
   9744..9795    +  promoter       CMVd2 promoter: truncated human cytomegalovirus (CMV) immediate early promoter that yields moderately reduced expression relative to the full-length promoter
   9929..10404   +  intron         β-globin intron: internally truncated intron from human β-globin
>Addgene plasmid #212387 | pTwist-SARS-CoV-2 Spike-deltaC18 SA501.V2 (Triple RBD) R683G (GGC) | addgene full sequence | sequence record 431626 | Addgene NGS Result
ATGTTTGTGTTCCTCGTTCTCCTGCCCCTCGTTTCTTCCCAATGCGTGAACCTCACAACTAGAACGCAGC
TCCCACCCGCTTACACGAACTCTTTTACTCGTGGAGTATACTATCCCGATAAAGTCTTTAGGTCCAGTGT
CCTTCATTCTACTCAAGACCTTTTCCTGCCATTCTTCTCAAATGTCACCTGGTTCCATGCTATCCACGTT
TCTGGCACCAACGGAACTAAACGATTTGATAATCCCGTCTTGCCATTTAACGATGGCGTATACTTTGCCT
CAACGGAGAAGTCCAACATTATCCGGGGATGGATATTTGGCACCACCCTGGACTCCAAGACACAGTCTCT
CCTCATTGTGAACAACGCCACCAATGTCGTCATCAAAGTCTGTGAATTTCAATTTTGTAACGATCCCTTT
CTCGGGGTTTATTATCATAAGAATAACAAGTCTTGGATGGAGTCAGAGTTCCGCGTTTACAGTTCCGCTA
ACAACTGTACTTTTGAGTACGTTTCCCAACCATTTCTCATGGATCTTGAAGGGAAGCAAGGCAACTTCAA
GAATCTCCGCGAATTTGTGTTTAAGAATATAGACGGCTACTTCAAAATTTATAGCAAGCATACCCCGATA
AATCTGGTTCGGGATCTCCCTCAAGGCTTCTCCGCGTTGGAACCCCTCGTGGACTTGCCGATTGGCATCA
ACATCACCCGGTTCCAAACCCTTCTTGCCCTTCATCGAAGCTACCTCACGCCTGGCGACAGTAGTAGTGG
TTGGACAGCGGGCGCAGCAGCCTACTATGTGGGATATTTGCAACCACGCACCTTTCTTCTCAAATATAAC
GAAAACGGAACAATTACCGATGCCGTAGACTGTGCCCTCGATCCCCTGTCCGAAACTAAATGCACACTCA
AGTCCTTCACAGTTGAGAAAGGCATATACCAAACCAGTAACTTCCGCGTCCAACCCACCGAATCCATTGT
TCGATTCCCTAACATCACCAATTTGTGTCCTTTCGGTGAAGTATTTAATGCCACTCGATTTGCATCAGTT
TATGCCTGGAATCGCAAGCGAATATCAAATTGTGTTGCAGATTATAGTGTCCTGTATAATAGCGCATCAT
TCAGCACTTTTAAGTGTTATGGGGTCAGCCCTACGAAATTGAATGACTTGTGTTTTACCAACGTTTACGC
AGATTCTTTCGTCATACGCGGCGACGAAGTCCGACAGATTGCACCGGGGCAAACCGGAAATATAGCAGAC
TATAATTATAAGTTGCCGGATGACTTCACCGGCTGCGTTATAGCATGGAACTCCAATAATCTCGATTCAA
AAGTCGGCGGCAACTATAATTATCTTTACCGCCTGTTTCGCAAGTCAAATCTGAAGCCCTTTGAACGTGA
CATCTCCACCGAAATTTATCAAGCTGGCAGCACCCCATGTAATGGAGTGAAAGGGTTTAACTGTTATTTT
CCCCTTCAATCATACGGATTTCAACCAACATATGGGGTGGGCTATCAACCATATCGGGTGGTAGTCTTGA
GCTTTGAGCTGCTCCACGCACCGGCTACAGTTTGCGGACCGAAGAAAAGCACTAACCTGGTGAAGAATAA
ATGTGTGAACTTCAACTTTAATGGGCTCACCGGAACAGGGGTGCTGACAGAATCAAACAAGAAATTTCTC
CCTTTTCAACAATTTGGTAGAGACATTGCCGATACCACAGATGCCGTCCGCGATCCGCAAACACTGGAAA
TCCTCGATATAACACCCTGTAGCTTCGGCGGGGTCAGCGTGATAACTCCCGGAACGAACACATCCAACCA
AGTGGCTGTCCTGTATCAAGATGTCAACTGTACCGAAGTCCCTGTGGCGATACACGCCGACCAACTGACA
CCCACCTGGAGAGTCTACTCAACAGGTTCCAATGTCTTTCAAACTAGAGCGGGTTGTCTCATTGGCGCTG
AGCATGTCAATAATTCATACGAATGTGATATTCCTATTGGGGCAGGAATCTGTGCGTCTTATCAAACTCA
AACGAACTCACCACGGGGCGCTCGCTCAGTAGCCAGCCAGTCCATAATCGCCTATACCATGAGTCTCGGG
GCTGAGAACTCCGTGGCTTATTCAAACAATTCCATCGCAATCCCAACTAACTTTACCATTAGCGTTACCA
CGGAAATCTTGCCCGTCAGCATGACTAAGACGAGCGTAGACTGTACGATGTATATCTGTGGGGATTCCAC
CGAGTGTAGCAACCTCTTGCTTCAATACGGGTCTTTCTGTACTCAACTCAACCGAGCATTGACCGGAATT
GCGGTCGAACAAGACAAGAATACCCAAGAGGTGTTCGCACAAGTAAAGCAAATATACAAAACGCCGCCAA
TCAAAGATTTTGGCGGGTTTAATTTTAGCCAAATACTGCCAGACCCATCTAAGCCTTCAAAACGCAGCTT
TATCGAGGATCTGCTGTTCAACAAAGTTACGTTGGCTGACGCGGGTTTCATTAAGCAGTATGGGGATTGT
TTGGGAGACATTGCGGCCCGCGACCTTATCTGTGCTCAAAAATTCAATGGGTTGACAGTTCTGCCCCCTC
TGCTCACTGATGAGATGATTGCACAGTATACATCAGCATTGTTGGCAGGAACCATTACATCCGGCTGGAC
TTTTGGCGCGGGTGCGGCCCTTCAAATACCTTTCGCTATGCAAATGGCTTACAGATTCAATGGGATTGGT
GTCACGCAAAATGTATTGTATGAAAATCAGAAGCTGATCGCTAATCAATTTAACAGCGCGATTGGCAAGA
TCCAAGATTCACTGTCAAGCACAGCGTCCGCCCTCGGCAAACTCCAAGATGTTGTGAATCAAAACGCCCA
GGCCCTGAATACCCTCGTGAAGCAACTGAGTTCTAACTTCGGCGCAATCTCCAGCGTCCTCAACGACATA
TTGTCCAGACTTGATAAGGTGGAAGCCGAGGTGCAAATTGATCGGCTCATCACAGGCAGGCTCCAGTCAC
TCCAAACTTATGTGACACAACAGTTGATCCGGGCTGCTGAGATACGAGCAAGCGCCAACCTGGCCGCCAC
TAAAATGTCAGAGTGCGTGCTCGGGCAGTCCAAACGGGTTGACTTTTGTGGCAAGGGCTATCACTTGATG
TCCTTCCCCCAATCCGCCCCACATGGAGTGGTCTTTCTCCACGTCACTTATGTCCCTGCTCAAGAGAAGA
ACTTTACGACAGCTCCAGCAATCTGTCACGATGGCAAAGCGCACTTTCCCAGGGAAGGCGTTTTCGTCAG
TAATGGCACGCATTGGTTTGTGACCCAAAGGAATTTCTATGAACCCCAAATCATAACCACTGACAATACA
TTTGTCTCAGGCAACTGTGATGTGGTCATTGGGATCGTGAACAACACGGTATATGATCCCCTGCAACCCG
AGTTGGATAGCTTCAAAGAGGAATTGGATAAATACTTTAAGAATCATACTTCACCCGATGTTGATCTCGG
GGACATATCAGGAATAAATGCAAGTGTCGTCAACATTCAGAAAGAGATTGATCGCCTTAATGAGGTCGCC
AAGAACTTGAATGAATCTTTGATCGACTTGCAAGAACTGGGCAAATACGAACAATATATTAAATGGCCCT
GGTACATTTGGTTGGGCTTTATCGCCGGACTTATAGCTATCGTTATGGTCACAATTATGTTGTGCTGTAT
GACTAGCTGTTGTTCCTGCTTGAAAGGATGTTGCAGTTGCGGATCTTGTTGTAAATAAAGGATCCTCTAG
AAGTTGTCTCCTCCTGCACTGACTGACTGATACAATCGATTTCTGGATCCGCAGGCCTAATCAACCTCTG
GATTACAAAATTTGTGAAAGATTGACTGGTATTCTTAACTATGTTGCTCCTTTTACGCTATGTGGATACG
CTGCTTTAATGCCTTTGTATCATGCTATTGCTTCCCGTATGGCTTTCATTTTCTCCTCCTTGTATAAATC
CTGGTTGCTGTCTCTTTATGAGGAGTTGTGGCCCGTTGTCAGGCAACGTGGCGTGGTGTGCACTGTGTTT
GCTGACGCAACCCCCACTGGTTGGGGCATTGCCACCACCTGTCAGCTCCTTTCCGGGACTTTCGCTTTCC
CCCTCCCTATTGCCACGGCGGAACTCATCGCCGCCTGCCTTGCCCGCTGCTGGACAGGGGCTCGGCTGTT
GGGCACTGACAATTCCGTGGTGTTGTCGGGGAAGCTGACGTCCTTTCCATGGCTGCTCGCCTGTGTTGCC
ACCTGGATTCTGCGCGGGACGTCCTTCTGCTACGTCCCTTCGGCCCTCAATCCAGCGGACCTTCCTTCCC
GCGGCCTGCTGCCGGCTCTGCGGCCTCTTCCGCGTCTTCGCCTTCGCCCTCAGACGAGTCGGATCTCCCT
TTGGGCCGCCTCCCCGCCTGTCTAGCTTGACTGACTGAGATACAGCGTACCTTCAGCTCACAGACATGAT
AAGATACATTGATGAGTTTGGACAAACCACAACTAGAATGCAGTGAAAAAAATGCTTTATTTGTGAAATT
TGTGATGCTATTGCTTTATTTGTAACCATTATAAGCTGCAATAAACAAGTTAACAACAACAATTGCATTC
ATTTTATGTTTCAGGTTCAGGGGGAGGTGTGGGAGGTTTTTTAAAGCAAGTAAAACCTCTACAAATGTGG
TATTGGCCCATCTCTATCGGTATCGTAGCATAACCCCTTGGGGCCTCTAAACGGGTCTTGAGGGGTTTTT
TGTGCCCCTCGGGCCGGATTGCTATCTACCGGCATTGGCGCAGAAAAAAATGCCTGATGCGACGCTGCGC
GTCTTATACTCCCACATATGCCAGATTCAGCAACGGATACGGCTTCCCCAACTTGCCCACTTCCATACGT
GTCCTCCTTACCAGAAATTTATCCTTAAGGTCGTCAGCTATCCTGCAGGCGATCTCTCGATTTCGATCAA
GACATTCCTTTAATGGTCTTTTCTGGACACCACTAGGGGTCAGAAGTAGTTCATCAAACTTTCTTCCCTC
CCTAATCTCATTGGTTACCTTGGGCTATCGAAACTTAATTAAGCGATCTGCATCTCAATTAGTCAGCAAC
CATAGTCCCGCCCCTAACTCCGCCCATCCCGCCCCTAACTCCGCCCAGTTCCGCCCATTCTCCGCCCCAT
CGCTGACTAATTTTTTTTATTTATGCAGAGGCCGAGGCCGCCTCGGCCTCTGAGCTATTCCAGAAGTAGT
GAGGAGGCTTTTTTGGAGGCCTAGGCTTTTGCAAAGGAGGTAGCCAACATGATTGAACAAGATGGATTGC
ACGCAGGTTCTCCCGCCGCTTGGGTGGAGAGGCTATTCGGCTATGACTGGGCACAACAGACAATCGGCTG
CTCTGATGCCGCCGTGTTCCGGCTGTCAGCGCAGGGGCGCCCGGTTCTTTTTGTCAAGACCGACCTGTCC
GGTGCCCTGAATGAACTCCAGGACGAGGCAGCGCGGCTATCGTGGCTGGCCACGACGGGCGTTCCTTGCG
CAGCTGTGCTCGACGTTGTCACTGAAGCGGGAAGGGACTGGCTGCTATTGGGCGAAGTGCCGGGGCAGGA
TCTCCTGTCATCTCACCTTGCTCCTGCCGAGAAAGTATCCATCATGGCTGATGCAATGCGGCGGCTGCAT
ACGCTTGATCCGGCTACCTGCCCATTCGACCACCAAGCGAAACATCGCATCGAGCGAGCACGTACTCGGA
TGGAAGCCGGTCTTGTCGATCAGGATGATCTGGACGAAGAGCATCAGGGGCTCGCGCCAGCCGAACTGTT
CGCCAGGCTCAAGGCGCGGATGCCCGACGGCGAGGATCTCGTCGTGACCCACGGCGATGCCTGCTTGCCG
AATATCATGGTGGAAAATGGCCGCTTTTCTGGATTCATCGACTGTGGCCGGCTGGGTGTGGCGGACCGCT
ATCAGGACATAGCGTTGGCTACCCGTGATATTGCTGAAGAGCTTGGCGGCGAATGGGCTGACCGCTTCCT
CGTGCTTTACGGTATCGCCGCTCCCGATTCGCAGCGCATCGCCTTCTATCGCCTTCTTGACGAGTTCTTC
TAGTATGTAAGCCCTGTGCCTTCTAGTTGCCAGCCATCTGTTGTTTGCCCCTCCCCCGTGCCTTCCTTGA
CCCTGGAAGGTGCCACTCCCACTGTCCTTTCCTAATAAAATGAGGAAATTGCATCGCATTGTCTGAGTAG
GTGTCATTCTATTCTGGGGGGTGGGGTGGGGCAGGACAGCAAGGGGGAGGATTGGGAAGACAATAGCAGG
CATGCTGGGGATGCGGTGGGCTCTATGGTTAATTAACCAGTCAAGTCAGCTACTTGGCGAGATCGACTTG
TCTGGGTTTCGACTACGCTCAGAATTGCGTCAGTCAAGTTCGATCTGGTCCTTGCTATTGCACCCGTTCT
CCGATTACGAGTTTCATTTAAATCATGTGAGCAAAAGGCCAGCAAAAGGCCAGGAACCGTAAAAAGGCCG
CGTTGCTGGCGTTTTTCCATAGGCTCCGCCCCCCTGACGAGCATCACAAAAATCGACGCTCAAGTCAGAG
GTGGCGAAACCCGACAGGACTATAAAGATACCAGGCGTTTCCCCCTGGAAGCTCCCTCGTGCGCTCTCCT
GTTCCGACCCTGCCGCTTACCGGATACCTGTCCGCCTTTCTCCCTTCGGGAAGCGTGGCGCTTTCTCATA
GCTCACGCTGTAGGTATCTCAGTTCGGTGTAGGTCGTTCGCTCCAAGCTGGGCTGTGTGCACGAACCCCC
CGTTCAGCCCGACCGCTGCGCCTTATCCGGTAACTATCGTCTTGAGTCCAACCCGGTAAGACACGACTTA
TCGCCACTGGCAGCAGCCACTGGTAACAGGATTAGCAGAGCGAGGTATGTAGGCGGTGCTACAGAGTTCT
TGAAGTGGTGGCCTAACTACGGCTACACTAGAAGAACAGTATTTGGTATCTGCGCTCTGCTGAAGCCAGT
TACCTTCGGAAAAAGAGTTGGTAGCTCTTGATCCGGCAAACAAACCACCGCTGGTAGCGGTGGTTTTTTT
GTTTGCAAGCAGCAGATTACGCGCAGAAAAAAAGGATCTCAAGAAGATCCTTTGATCTTTTCTACGGGGT
CTGACGCTCAGTGGAACGAAAACTCACGTTAAGGGATTTTGGTCATGAGATTATCAAAAAGGATCTTCAC
CTAGATCCTTTTAAATTAAAAATGAAGTTTTAAATCAATCTAAAGTATATATGAGTAAACTTGGTCTGAC
AGTTACCAATGCTTAATCAGTGAGGCACCTATCTCAGCGATCTGTCTATTTCGTTCATCCATAGTTGCAT
TTAAATTTCCGAACTCTCCAAGGCCCTCGTCGGAAAATCTTCAAACCTTTCGTCCGATCCATCTTGCAGG
CTACCTCTCGAACGAACTATCGCAAGTCTCTTGGCCGGCCTTGCGCCTTGGCTATTGCTTGGCAGCGCCT
ATCGCCAGGTATTACTCCAATCCCGAATATCCGAGATCGGGATCACCCGAGAGAAGTTCAACCTACATCC
TCAATCCCGATCTATCCGAGATCCGAGGAATATCGAAATCGGGGCGCGCCTGGTGTACCGAGAACGATCC
TCTCAGTGCGAGTCTCGACGATCCATATCGTTGCTTGGCAGTCAGCCAGTCGGAATCCAGCTTGGGACCC
AGGAAGTCCAATCGTCAGATATTGTACTCAAGCCTGGTCACGGCAGCGTACCGATCTGTTTAAACCTAGA
TATTGATAGTCTGATCGGTCAACGTATAATCGAGTCCTAGCTTTTGCAAACATCTATCAAGAGACAGGAT
CAGCAGGAGGCTTTCGCATGAGTATTCAACATTTCCGTGTCGCCCTTATTCCCTTTTTTGCGGCATTTTG
CCTTCCTGTTTTTGCTCACCCAGAAACGCTGGTGAAAGTAAAAGATGCTGAAGATCAGTTGGGTGCGCGA
GTGGGTTACATCGAACTGGATCTCAACAGCGGTAAGATCCTTGAGAGTTTTCGCCCCGAAGAACGCTTTC
CAATGATGAGCACTTTTAAAGTTCTGCTATGTGGCGCGGTATTATCCCGTATTGACGCCGGGCAAGAGCA
ACTCGGTCGCCGCATACACTATTCTCAGAATGACTTGGTTGAGTATTCACCAGTCACAGAAAAGCATCTT
ACGGATGGCATGACAGTAAGAGAATTATGCAGTGCTGCCATAACCATGAGTGATAACACTGCGGCCAACT
TACTTCTGACAACGATTGGAGGACCGAAGGAGCTAACCGCTTTTTTGCACAACATGGGGGATCATGTAAC
TCGCCTTGATCGTTGGGAACCGGAGCTGAATGAAGCCATACCAAACGACGAGCGTGACACCACGATGCCT
GTAGCAATGGCAACAACCTTGCGTAAACTATTAACTGGCGAACTACTTACTCTAGCTTCCCGGCAACAGT
TGATAGACTGGATGGAGGCGGATAAAGTTGCAGGACCACTTCTGCGCTCGGCCCTTCCGGCTGGCTGGTT
TATTGCTGATAAATCTGGAGCCGGTGAGCGTGGGTCTCGCGGTATCATTGCAGCACTGGGGCCAGATGGT
AAGCCCTCCCGTATCGTAGTTATCTACACGACGGGGAGTCAGGCAACTATGGATGAACGAAATAGACAGA
TCGCTGAGATAGGTGCCTCACTGATTAAGCATTGGTAACCGATTCTAGGTGCATTGGCGCAGAAAAAAAT
GCCTGATGCGACGCTGCGCGTCTTATACTCCCACATATGCCAGATTCAGCAACGGATACGGCTTCCCCAA
CTTGCCCACTTCCATACGTGTCCTCCTTACCAGAAATTTATCCTTAAGATCCCGAATCGTTTAAACTCGA
CTCTGGCTCTATCGAATCTCCGTCGTTTCGAGCTTACGCGAACAGCCGTGGCGCTCATTTGCTCGTCGGG
CATCGAATCTCGTCAGCTATCGTCAGCTTACCTTTTTGGCAGCGATCGCGGCTCCCGACATCTTGGACCA
TTAGCTCCACAGGTATCTTCTTCCCTCTAGTGGTCATAACAGCAGCTTCAGCTACCTCTCAATTCAAAAA
ACCCCTCAAGACCCGTTTAGAGGCCCCAAGGGGTTATGCTATCAATCGTTGCGTTACACACACAAAAAAC
CAACACACATCCATCTTCGATGGATAGCGATTTTATTATCTAACTGCTGATCGAGTGTAGCCAGATCTAG
TAATCAATTACGGGGTCATTAGTTCATAGCCCATATATGGAGTTCCGCGTTACATAACTTACGGTAAATG
GCCCGCCTGGCTGACCGCCCAACGACCCCCGCCCATTGACGTCAATAATGACGTATGTTCCCATAGTAAC
GCCAATAGGGACTTTCCATTGACGTCAATGGGTGGAGTATTTACGGTAAACTGCCCACTTGGCAGTACAT
CAAGTGTATCATATGCCAAGTACGCCCCCTATTGACGTCAATGACGGTAAATGGCCCGCCTGGCATTATG
CCCAGTACATGACCTTATGGGACTTTCCTACTTGGCAGTACATCTACGTATTAGTCATCGCTATTACCAT
GCTGATGCGGTTTTGGCAGTACATCAATGGGCGTGGATAGCGGTTTGACTCACGGGGATTTCCAAGTCTC
CACCCCATTGACGTCAATGGGAGTTTGTTTTGGCACCAAAATCAACGGGACTTTCCAAAATGTCGTAACA
ACTCCGCCCCATTGACGCAAATGGGCGGTAGGCGTGTACGGTGGGAGGTCTATATAAGCAGAGCTGGTTT
AGTGAACCGTCAGATCGCCTGGAGACGCCATCCACGCTGTTTTGACCTCCATAGAAGACACCGGGACCGA
TCCAGCCTCCCCTCGAAGCTTACATGTGGTACCGAGCTCGGATCCTGAGAACTTCAGGGTGAGTCTATGG
GACCCTTGATGTTTTCTTTCCCCTTCTTTTCTATGGTTAAGTTCATGTCATAGGAAGGGGAGAAGTAACA
GGGTACACATATTGACCAAATCAGGGTAATTTTGCATTTGTAATTTTAAAAAATGCTTTCTTCTTTTAAT
ATACTTTTTTGTTTATCTTATTTCTAATACTTTCCCTAATCTCTTTCTTTCAGGGCAATAATGATACAAT
GTATCATGCCTCTTTGCACCATTCTAAAGAATAACAGTGATAATTTCTGGGTTAAGGCAATAGCAATATT
TCTGCATATAAATATTTCTGCATATAAATTGTAACTGATGTAAGAGGTTTCATATTGCTAATAGCAGCTA
CAATCCAGCTACCATTCTGCTTTTATTTTATGGTTGGGATAAGGCTGGATTATTCTGAGTCCAAGCTAGG
CCCTTTTGCTAATCATGTTCATACCTCTTATCTTCCTCCCACAGCTCCTGGGCAACGTGCTGGTCTGTGT
GCTGGCCCATCACTTTGGCAAAGGCGGCCGCC
